>Addgene plasmid #104887 | PE_26: Para_Lac_Tet_eG::sfYFP | addgene full sequence | sequence record 222601 | Addgene NGS Result
AGTGCGCTCGAGCTTCCCAACCTTACCAGAGGGCGCCCCAGCTGGCAATTCCGACGTCTGTGTGGAATTG
TGAGCGGATAACAATTTCACACAGGGCCCTCGGACACCGAGGAGAATGTCAAGAGGCGAACACACAACGT
CTTGGAGCGCCAGAGGAGGAACGAGCTAAAACGGAGCTTTTTTGCCCTGCGTGACCAGATCCCGGAGTTG
GAAAACAATGAAAAGGCCCCCAAGGTAGTTATCCTTAAAAAAGCCACAGCATACATCCTGTCCGTCCAAG
CAGAGGAGCAAAAGCTCATTTCTGAAGAGGACTTGTTGCGGAAACGACGAGAACAGTTGAAACACAAACT
TGAACAGCTACGGAACTCTTGTGCGTAAGGAAAAGTAAGGAAAACGATTCCTTCTAACAGAAATGTCCTG
AGCAATCACCTATGAACTGTCGACATAGCATTTTTATCCATAAGATTAGCGGATCCTACCTTAGACATGT
GAGCGCTCACAATTTATAGTGAGCACATCCCTATCAGTGATAGAGATGCATGCCACTTAAAAAGGAGATC
AACAATGAAAGCAATTTTCGTACTGAAACATCTTAATCATGCTAAGGAGAAATACTAGTATGCGTAAAGG
CGAAGAGCTGTTCACTGGTGTCGTCCCTATTCTGGTGGAACTGGATGGTGATGTCAACGGTCATAAGTTT
TCCGTGCGTGGCGAGGGTGAAGGTGACGCAACTAATGGTAAACTGACGCTGAAGTTCATCTGTACTACTG
GTAAACTGCCGGTACCTTGGCCGACTCTGGTAACGACGCTGACTTATGGTGTTCAGTGCTTTGCTCGTTA
TCCGGACCATATGAAGCAGCATGACTTCTTCAAGTCCGCCATGCCGGAAGGCTATGTGCAGGAACGCACG
ATTTCCTTTAAGGATGACGGCACGTACAAAACGCGTGCGGAAGTGAAATTTGAAGGCGATACCCTGGTAA
ACCGCATTGAGCTGAAAGGCATTGACTTTAAAGAAGACGGCAATATCCTGGGCCATAAGCTGGAATACAA
TTTTAACAGCCACAATGTTTACATCACCGCCGATAAACAAAAAAATGGCATTAAAGCGAATTTTAAAATT
CGCCACAACGTGGAGGATGGCAGCGTGCAGCTGGCTGATCACTACCAGCAAAACACTCCAATCGGTGATG
GTCCTGTTCTGCTGCCAGACAATCACTATCTGAGCTACCAAAGCGTTCTGTCTAAAGATCCGAACGAGAA
ACGCGATCATATGGTTCTGCTGGAGTTCGTAACCGCAGCGGGCATCACGCATGGTATGGATGAACTGTAC
AAATGATGAAGCTTCCCCTACGTGCTGCTGAAGTTGCCCGCAACAGAGAGTGGAACCAACCGGTGATACC
ACGATACTATGACTGAGAGTCAACGCCATGAGCGGCCTCATTTCTTATTCTGAGTTACAACAGTCCGCAC
CGCTGTCTCACACTGGCTCACCTTCGGGTGGGCCTTTCTGCGTTTATATACTAGAGAGAGAATATAAAAA
GCCAGATTATTAATCCGGCTTTTTTATTATTTCCTAGCTAGCCGGGGAAATGTGCGCGGAACCCCTATTT
GTTTATTTTTCTAAATACATTCAAATATGTATCCGCTCATGAATTAATTCTTAGAAAAACTCATCGAGCA
TCAAATGAAACTGCAATTTATTCATATCAGGATTATCAATACCATATTTTTGAAAAAGCCGTTTCTGTAA
TGAAGGAGAAAACTCACCGAGGCAGTTCCATAGGATGGCAAGATCCTGGTATCGGTCTGCGATTCCGACT
CGTCCAACATCAATACAACCTATTAATTTCCCCTCGTCAAAAATAAGGTTATCAAGTGAGAAATCACCAT
GAGTGACGACTGAATCCGGTGAGAATGGCAAAAGTTTATGCATTTCTTTCCAGACTTGTTCAACAGGCCA
GCCATTACGCTCGTCATCAAAATCACTCGCATCAACCAAACCGTTATTCATTCGTGATTGCGCCTGAGCG
AGACGAAATACGCGATCGCTGTTAAAAGGACAATTACAAACAGGAATCGAATGCAACCGGCGCAGGAACA
CTGCCAGCGCATCAACAATATTTTCACCTGAATCAGGATATTCTTCTAATACCTGGAATGCTGTTTTCCC
GGGGATCGCAGTGGTGAGTAACCATGCATCATCAGGAGTACGGATAAAATGCTTGATGGTCGGAAGAGGC
ATAAATTCCGTCAGCCAGTTTAGTCTGACCATCTCATCTGTAACATCATTGGCAACGCTACCTTTGCCAT
GTTTCAGAAACAACTCTGGCGCATCGGGCTTCCCATACAATCGATAGATTGTCGCACCTGATTGCCCGAC
ATTATCGCGAGCCCATTTATACCCATATAAATCAGCATCCATGCTGGAATTTAATCGCGGCCTAGAGCAA
GACGTTTCCCGTTGAATATGGCTCATAACACCCCTTGTATTACTGTTTATGTAAGCAGACAGTTTTATTG
TTCATGACCAAAATCCCTTAACGTGAGTTTTCGTTCCACTGAGCGTCAGACCCCGTAGAAAAGATCAAAG
GATCTTCTTGAGATCCTTTTTTTCTGCGCGTAATCTGCTGCTTGCAAACAAAAAAACCACCGCTACCAGC
GGTGGTTTGTTTGCCGGATCAAGAGCTACCAACTCTTTTTCCGAAGGTAACTGGCTTCAGCAGAGCGCAG
ATACCAAATACTGTCCTTCTAGTGTAGCCGTAGTTAGGCCACCACTTCAAGAACTCTGTAGCACCGCCTA
CATACCTCGCTCTGCTAATCCTGTTACCAGTGGCTGCTGCCAGTGGCGATAAGTCGTGTCTTACCGGGTT
GGACTCAAGACGATAGTTACCGGATAAGGCGCAGCGGTCGGGCTGAACGGGGGGTTCGTGCACACAGCCC
AGCTTGGAGCGAACGACCTACACCGAACTGAGATACCTACAGCGTGAGCTATGAGAAAGCGCCACGCTTC
CCGAAGGGAGAAAGGCGGACAGGTATCCGGTAAGCGGCAGGGTCGGAACAGGAGAGCGCACGAGGGAGCT
TCCAGGGGGAAACGCCTGGTATCTTTATAGTCCTGTCGGGTTTCGCCACCTCTGACTTGAGCGTCGATTT
TTGTGATGCTCGTCAGGGGGGCGGAGCCTATGGAAAAACGCCAGCAACGCGGCCTTTTTACGGTTCCTGG
CCTTTTGCTGGCCTTTTGCTCACATGTTCTTTCCTGCGTTATCCCCTGATTCTGTGGATAACCGTATTAC
CGCCTTTGAGTGAGCTGATACCGCTCGCCGCAGCCGAACGACCGAGCGCAGCGAGTCAGTGAGCGAGGAA
GCGGAAGAGCGCCTGATGCGGTATTTTCTCCTTACGCATCTGTGCGGTATTTCACACCGCAATGGTGCAC
TCTCAGTACAATCTGCTCTGATGCCGCATAGTTAAGCCAGTATACACTCCGCTATCGCTACGTGACTGGG
TCATGGCTGCGCCCCGACACCCGCCAACACCCGCTGACGCGCCCTGACGGGCTTGTCTGCTCCCGGCATC
CGCTTACAGACAAGCTGTGACCGTCTCCGGGAGCTGCATGTGTCAGAGGTTTTCACCGTCATCACCGAAA
CGCGCGAGGCAGCTGCGGTAAAGCTCATCAGCGTGGTCGTGAAGCGATTCACAGATGTCTGCCTGTTCAT
CCGCGTCCAGCTCGTTGAGTTTCTCCAGAAGCGTTAATGTCTGGCTTCTGATAAAGCGGGCCATGTTAAG
GGCGGTTTTTTCCTGTTTGGTCACTGATGCCTCCGTGTAAGGGGGATTTCTGTTCATGGGGGTAATGATA
CCGATGAAACGAGAGAGGATGCTCACGATACGGGTTACTGATGATGAACATGCCCGGTTACTGGAACGTT
GTGAGGGTAAACAACTGGCGGTATGGATGCGGCGGGACCAGAGCTC
Features (pLannotate 1.2.2; 14 found; start..end, strand, type, name):
     68..84      +  protein_bind   lac operator: The lac repressor binds to the lac operator to inhibit transcription in E. coli. This inhibition can be relieved by adding lactose or isopropyl-β-D-thiogalactopyranoside (IPTG). lac repressor encoded by lacI
    100..318     +  CDS            N-MYC2 (fragment): MYC2_MARMO - Protein inferred from homology: Swiss-Prot protein existence level 3. From Marmota monax (Woodchuck).
    286..315     +  CDS            Myc: Myc (human c-Myc proto-oncogene) epitope tag
    444..481     +  promoter       araBAD promoter (fragment): araBAD; promoter of the L-arabinose operon of E. coli; the araC regulatory gene is transcribed in the opposite direction (Guzman et al., 1995)
    488..504     +  protein_bind   lac operator (symmetric) (fragment): The lac repressor binds to the lac operator to inhibit transcription in E. coli. This inhibition can be relieved by adding lactose or isopropyl-β-D-thiogalactopyranoside (IPTG). The symmetric lac operator was optimized for tight binding of lac repressor. lac repressor encoded by lacI
    515..537     +  promoter       PLtetO-1 promoter (fragment): modified phage lambda PL promoter with tet operator sites (Lutz and Bujard, 1997)
    620..1333    +  CDS            superfolder GFP: GFP variant that folds robustly even when fused to poorly folded proteins (Pédelacq et al., 2006)
   1485..1512    +  terminator     T7Te terminator: phage T7 early transcription terminator
   1595..1652    +  promoter       AmpR promoter (fragment): bla
   1661..2476    -  CDS            KanR: aminoglycoside phosphotransferase; aph(3')-Ia; confers resistance to kanamycin in bacteria or G418 (Geneticin®) in eukaryotes
   2598..3186    +  rep_origin     ori: high-copy-number ColE1/pMB1/pBR322/pUC origin of replication
   3372..3511    -  misc_feature   bom: basis of mobility region from pBR322
   3613..3804    -  CDS            rop: Rop protein, which maintains plasmids at low copy number; rop
   3845..3955    +  CDS            mbeC (fragment): MBEC_ECOLX - Experimental evidence at protein level: Swiss-Prot protein existence level 1. Required for efficient mobilization of ColE1 plasmid and is thus essential to promote the specific transfer of the plasmid during conjugation. Probably functions by inducing DNA bending, helping the MbeA relaxase to melt the DNA around the nic site and cleave the phosphodiester bond. Binds specifically double-stranded DNA (dsDNA) containing the ColE1 oriT but does not recognize the inverted repeat (IR). From Escherichia coli.
