[The description below was written by a language model from this plasmid's Addgene catalogue record and pLannotate feature annotations shown in this document.]
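Description:
PE_26: Para_Lac_Tet_eG::sfYFP is a bacterial expression reporter plasmid of about 4 kb for use in E. coli. It was built to measure the output of a synthetic, multi-input hybrid promoter. It is maintained through a pMB1/ColE1-type origin on a backbone that also retains the rop gene, the bom (basis of mobility) region and a fragment of mbeC from the ColE1/pBR322 lineage. The catalogue lists the plasmid as high copy, although Rop normally moderates the copy number of this class of replicon. Selection is by kanamycin through an aph(3')-Ia (KanR) cassette oriented opposite to the reporter.

The payload is an 85 bp hybrid promoter, Para_Lac_Tet_eG. In the annotated sequence it appears as three adjacent pieces: an araBAD promoter fragment, a symmetric lac operator and a fragment of the PLtetO-1 promoter with tet operator sequence. This layout suggests that transcription responds jointly to AraC/arabinose, LacI/IPTG and TetR/tetracycline-class inducers. None of these regulators is annotated on the plasmid, so they would presumably be supplied by the host strain or a second plasmid.

The promoter sits upstream of a fluorescent protein ORF that the annotation software matches to superfolder GFP. The construct name calls it sfYFP, consistent with a yellow superfolder variant. A T7Te terminator follows the reporter. Upstream of the promoter, the table also shows a separate lac operator and a short Myc-epitope-containing fragment, whose role the record does not explain. The associated study concerns tuning the dynamic range of ligand-regulated bacterial promoters, so the plasmid most likely serves as one member of a promoter-variant series read out by fluorescence.
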