Addgene plasmid #104887: PE_26: Para_Lac_Tet_eG::sfYFP
Purpose: PE_26: Para_Lac_Tet_eG::sfYFP
Depositing lab: Matthew Bennett. Depositing organization: Rice University. Publication: Tuning the dynamic range of bacterial promoters regulated by ligand-inducible transcription factors. Chen Y, Ho JML, Shis DL, Gupta C, Long J, Wagner DS, Ott W, Josic K, Bennett MR. Nat Commun. 2018 Jan 4;9(1):64. doi: 10.1038/s41467-017-02473-5. PubMed 29302024.
Backbone
  Vector backbone: pmb1, +ROP
  Backbone size w/o insert (bp): 3886
  Total vector size (bp): 3971
  Vector type: Bacterial Expression
Growth in bacteria
  Bacterial resistance: Kanamycin, 50 μg/mL
  Growth temperature: 37°C
  Growth strain: DH5alpha
  Copy number: High Copy
Gene/Insert
  Gene/Insert name: Hybrid Promoter Para_Lac_Tet_eG
  Insert size (bp): 85
  Promoter: Para_Lac_Tet_eG
  Cloning method: Gateway Cloning
  Sequencing primers: 5′ CATTTCTGAAGAGGACTTGTTGCG; 3′ CTTCACCCTCGCCACGCACG
Terms and licenses: Academic/Nonprofit Terms; Industry Terms: Not Available to Industry
How to cite: PE_26: Para_Lac_Tet_eG::sfYFP was a gift from Matthew Bennett (Addgene plasmid # 104887 ; http://n2t.net/addgene:104887 ; RRID:Addgene_104887)
