>Addgene plasmid #104887 | PE_26: Para_Lac_Tet_eG::sfYFP | depositor full sequence | sequence record 214353 | PE_26: Para_Lac_Tet_eG::sfYFP sequence 3969 bps
AGTGCGCTCGAGCTTCCCAACCTTACCAGAGGGCGCCCCAGCTGGCAATTCCGACGTCTGTGTGGAATTG
TGAGCGGATAACAATTTCACACAGGGCCCTCGGACACCGAGGAGAATGTCAAGAGGCGAACACACAACGT
CTTGGAGCGCCAGAGGAGGAACGAGCTAAAACGGAGCTTTTTTGCCCTGCGTGACCAGATCCCGGAGTTG
GAAAACAATGAAAAGGCCCCCAAGGTAGTTATCCTTAAAAAAGCCACAGCATACATCCTGTCCGTCCAAG
CAGAGGAGCAAAAGCTCATTTCTGAAGAGGACTTGTTGCGGAAACGACGAGAACAGTTGAAACACAAACT
TGAACAGCTACGGAACTCTTGTGCGTAAGGAAAAGTAAGGAAAACGATTCCTTCTAACAGAAATGTCCTG
AGCAATCACCTATGAACTGTCGACATAGCATTTTTATCCATAAGATTAGCGGATCCTACCTTAGACATGT
GAGCGCTCACAATTTATAGTGAGCACATCCCTATCAGTGATAGAGATGCATGCCACTTAAAAAGGAGATC
AACAATGAAAGCAATTTTCGTACTGAAACATCTTAATCATGCTAAGGAGAAATACTAGTATGCGTAAAGG
CGAAGAGCTGTTCACTGGTGTCGTCCCTATTCTGGTGGAACTGGATGGTGATGTCAACGGTCATAAGTTT
TCCGTGCGTGGCGAGGGTGAAGGTGACGCAACTAATGGTAAACTGACGCTGAAGTTCATCTGTACTACTG
GTAAACTGCCGGTACCTTGGCCGACTCTGGTAACGACGCTGACTTATGGTGTTCAGTGCTTTGCTCGTTA
TCCGGACCATATGAAGCAGCATGACTTCTTCAAGTCCGCCATGCCGGAAGGCTATGTGCAGGAACGCACG
ATTTCCTTTAAGGATGACGGCACGTACAAAACGCGTGCGGAAGTGAAATTTGAAGGCGATACCCTGGTAA
ACCGCATTGAGCTGAAAGGCATTGACTTTAAAGAAGACGGCAATATCCTGGGCCATAAGCTGGAATACAA
TTTTAACAGCCACAATGTTTACATCACCGCCGATAAACAAAAAAATGGCATTAAAGCGAATTTTAAAATT
CGCCACAACGTGGAGGATGGCAGCGTGCAGCTGGCTGATCACTACCAGCAAAACACTCCAATCGGTGATG
GTCCTGTTCTGCTGCCAGACAATCACTATCTGAGCTACCAAAGCGTTCTGTCTAAAGATCCGAACGAGAA
ACGCGATCATATGGTTCTGCTGGAGTTCGTAACCGCAGCGGGCATCACGCATGGTATGGATGAACTGTAC
AAATGATGAAGCTTCCCCTACGTGCTGCTGAAGTTGCCCGCAACAGAGAGTGGAACCAACCGGTGATACC
ACGATACTATGACTGAGAGTCAACGCCATGAGCGGCCTCATTTCTTATTCTGAGTTACAACAGTCCGCAC
CGCTGTCTCACACTGGCTCACCTTCGGGTGGGCCTTTCTGCGTTTATATACTAGAGAGAGAATATAAAAA
GCCAGATTATTAATCCGGCTTTTTTATTATTTCCTAGCTAGCCGGGGAAATGTGCGCGGAACCCCTATTT
GTTTATTTTTCTAAATACATTCAAATATGTATCCGCTCATGAATTAATTCTTAGAAAAACTCATCGAGCA
TCAAATGAAACTGCAATTTATTCATATCAGGATTATCAATACCATATTTTTGAAAAAGCCGTTTCTGTAA
TGAAGGAGAAAACTCACCGAGGCAGTTCCATAGGATGGCAAGATCCTGGTATCGGTCTGCGATTCCGACT
CGTCCAACATCAATACAACCTATTAATTTCCCCTCGTCAAAAATAAGGTTATCAAGTGAGAAATCACCAT
GAGTGACGACTGAATCCGGTGAGAATGGCAAAAGTTTATGCATTTCTTTCCAGACTTGTTCAACAGGCCA
GCCATTACGCTCGTCATCAAAATCACTCGCATCAACCAAACCGTTATTCATTCGTGATTGCGCCTGAGCG
AGACGAAATACGCGATCGCTGTTAAAAGGACAATTACAAACAGGAATCGAATGCAACCGGCGCAGGAACA
CTGCCAGCGCATCAACAATATTTTCACCTGAATCAGGATATTCTTCTAATACCTGGAATGCTGTTTTCCC
GGGGATCGCAGTGGTGAGTAACCATGCATCATCAGGAGTACGGATAAAATGCTTGATGGTCGGAAGAGGC
ATAAATTCCGTCAGCCAGTTTAGTCTGACCATCTCATCTGTAACATCATTGGCAACGCTACCTTTGCCAT
GTTTCAGAAACAACTCTGGCGCATCGGGCTTCCCATACAATCGATAGATTGTCGCACCTGATTGCCCGAC
ATTATCGCGAGCCCATTTATACCCATATAAATCAGCATCCATGTTGGAATTTAATCGCGGCCTAGAGCAA
GACGTTTCCCGTTGAATATGGCTCATAACACCCCTTGTATTACTGTTTATGTAAGCAGACAGTTTTATTG
TTCATGACCAAAATCCCTTAACGTGAGTTTTCGTTCCACTGAGCGTCAGACCCCGTAGAAAAGATCAAAG
GATCTTCTTGAGATCCTTTTTTTCTGCGCGTAATCTGCTGCTTGCAAACAAAAAAACCACCGCTACCAGC
GGTGGTTTGTTTGCCGGATCAAGAGCTACCAACTCTTTTTCCGAAGGTAACTGGCTTCAGCAGAGCGCAG
ATACCAAATACTGTCCTTCTAGTGTAGCCGTAGTTAGGCCACCACTTCAAGAACTCTGTAGCACCGCCTA
CATACCTCGCTCTGCTAATCCTGTTACCAGTGGCTGCTGCCAGTGGCGATAAGTCGTGTCTTACCGGGTT
GGACTCAAGACGATAGTTACCGGATAAGGCGCAGCGGTCGGGCTGAACGGGGGGTTCGTGCACACAGCCC
AGCTTGGAGCGAACGACCTACACCGAACTGAGATACCTACAGCGTGAGCTATGAGAAAGCGCCACGCTTC
CCGAAGGGAGAAAGGCGGACAGGTATCCGGTAAGCGGCAGGGTCGGAACAGGAGAGCGCACGAGGGAGCT
TCCAGGGGGAAACGCCTGGTATCTTTATAGTCCTGTCGGGTTTCGCCACCTCTGACTTGAGCGTCGATTT
TTGTGATGCTCGTCAGGGGGGCGGAGCCTATGGAAAAACGCCAGCAACGCGGCCTTTTTACGGTTCCTGG
CCTTTTGCTGGCCTTTTGCTCACATGTTCTTTCCTGCGTTATCCCCTGATTCTGTGGATAACCGTATTAC
CGCCTTTGAGTGAGCTGATACCGCTCGCCGCAGCCGAACGACCGAGCGCAGCGAGTCAGTGAGCGAGGAA
GCGGAAGAGCGCCTGATGCGGTATTTTCTCCTTACGCATCTGTGCGGTATTTCACACCGCATATATGGTG
CACTCTCAGTACAATCTGCTCTGATGCCGCATAGTTAAGCCAGTATACACTCCGCTATCGCTACGTGACT
GGGTCATGGCTGCGCCCCGACACCCGCCAACACCCGCTGACGCGCCCTGACGGGCTTGTCTGCTCCCGGC
ATCCGCTTACAGACAAGCTGTGACCGTCTCCGGGAGCTGCATGTGTCAGAGGTTTTCACCGTCATCACCG
AAACGCGCGAGGCAGCTGCGGTAAAGCTCATCAGCGTGGTCGTGAAGCGATTCACAGATGTCTGCCTGTT
CATCCGCGTCCAGCTCGTTGAGTTTCTCCAGAAGCGTTAATGTCTGGCTTCTGATAAAGCGGGCCATGTT
AAGGGCGGTTTTTTCCTGTTTGGTCACTGATGCCTCCGTGTAAGGGGGATTTCTGTTCATGGGGGTAATG
ATACCGATGAAACGAGAGAGGATGCTCACGATACGGGTTACTGATGATGAACATGCCCGGTTACTGGAAC
GTTGTGAGGGTAAACAACTGGCGGTATGGATGCGGCGGGACCAGAGCTC
