>Addgene plasmid #104887 | PE_26: Para_Lac_Tet_eG::sfYFP | depositor partial sequence | sequence record 214354 | Hybrid Promoter: Para_Lac_Tet_eG
TCGACATAGCATTTTTATCCATAAGATTAGCGGATCCTACCTTAGACATGTGAGCGCTCACAATTTATAG
TGAGCACATCCCTATCAGTGATAGAGATGCATGC
