>Addgene plasmid #104887 | PE_26: Para_Lac_Tet_eG::sfYFP | depositor partial sequence | sequence record 214355 | sfYFP
ATGCGTAAAGGCGAAGAGCTGTTCACTGGTGTCGTCCCTATTCTGGTGGAACTGGATGGTGATGTCAACG
GTCATAAGTTTTCCGTGCGTGGCGAGGGTGAAGGTGACGCAACTAATGGTAAACTGACGCTGAAGTTCAT
CTGTACTACTGGTAAACTGCCGGTACCTTGGCCGACTCTGGTAACGACGCTGACTTATGGTGTTCAGTGC
TTTGCTCGTTATCCGGACCATATGAAGCAGCATGACTTCTTCAAGTCCGCCATGCCGGAAGGCTATGTGC
AGGAACGCACGATTTCCTTTAAGGATGACGGCACGTACAAAACGCGTGCGGAAGTGAAATTTGAAGGCGA
TACCCTGGTAAACCGCATTGAGCTGAAAGGCATTGACTTTAAAGAAGACGGCAATATCCTGGGCCATAAG
CTGGAATACAATTTTAACAGCCACAATGTTTACATCACCGCCGATAAACAAAAAAATGGCATTAAAGCGA
ATTTTAAAATTCGCCACAACGTGGAGGATGGCAGCGTGCAGCTGGCTGATCACTACCAGCAAAACACTCC
AATCGGTGATGGTCCTGTTCTGCTGCCAGACAATCACTATCTGAGCTACCAAAGCGTTCTGTCTAAAGAT
CCGAACGAGAAACGCGATCATATGGTTCTGCTGGAGTTCGTAACCGCAGCGGGCATCACGCATGGTATGG
ATGAACTGTACAAATGATGA
